Addgene plasmid #118365: hHSF1 S303/7A
Purpose: This plasmid expresses human HSF1 S303A and S307A mutant, which cannot undergo sumoylation on K298 due to disrupted PDSM motif.
Depositing lab: Lea Sistonen. Publication: Phosphorylation of serine 303 is a prerequisite for the stress-inducible SUMO modification of heat shock factor 1. Hietakangas V, Ahlskog JK, Jakobsson AM, Hellesuo M, Sahlberg NM, Holmberg CI, Mikhailov A, Palvimo JJ, Pirkkala L, Sistonen L. Mol Cell Biol. 2003 Apr . 23(8):2953-68. 10.1128/MCB.23.8.2953-2968.2003 PubMed 12665592.
Backbone
  Vector backbone: pcDNA3.1/myc-His(-) A
  Backbone manufacturer: Invitrogen
  Backbone size w/o insert (bp): 5522
  Vector type: Mammalian Expression
  Selectable markers: Neomycin (select with G418)
Growth in bacteria
  Bacterial resistance: Ampicillin, 100 μg/mL
  Growth temperature: 37°C
  Growth strain: DH5alpha
  Copy number: High Copy
Gene/Insert
  Gene/Insert name: hHSF1
  Species: H. sapiens (human)
  Mutation: S303A and S307A
  Entrez Gene: HSF1 (a.k.a. HSTF1)
  Tag / fusion protein: myc and 6xHIS (C terminal on backbone)
  Cloning method: Restriction Enzyme; 5′ cloning site EcoRI (unknown if destroyed); 3′ cloning site HindIII (unknown if destroyed)
Terms and licenses: Academic/Nonprofit Terms; Industry Terms: Not Available to Industry
How to cite: hHSF1 S303/7A was a gift from Lea Sistonen (Addgene plasmid # 118365 ; http://n2t.net/addgene:118365 ; RRID:Addgene_118365)
