[The description below was written by a language model from this plasmid's Addgene catalogue record and pLannotate feature annotations shown in this document.]
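Description:
hHSF1 S303/7A is a mammalian expression plasmid built on the pcDNA3.1/myc-His(-) A backbone and carrying human heat shock factor 1 (HSF1) with serines 303 and 307 both changed to alanine. The sequenced record is 7,077 nt. In E. coli the plasmid replicates from a high-copy ColE1/pUC-type origin and is selected through the β-lactamase (AmpR) gene. An f1 origin is also present. For mammalian cells, an SV40 early promoter drives a neomycin phosphotransferase gene followed by an SV40 poly(A) signal, allowing G418 selection of stable transfectants.

The HSF1 coding sequence was inserted between EcoRI and HindIII sites, downstream of the CMV immediate-early enhancer and promoter and upstream of the bovine growth hormone polyadenylation signal. A T7 promoter sits between the CMV promoter and the insert. The backbone supplies C-terminal myc and 6xHis tags. The automated annotation picks up the 6xHis stretch only as a fragment of a composite tag and does not label the myc epitope. It also assigns most of the open reading frame to a Xenopus HSF homologue by similarity and only the C-terminal activation domain to human HSF1, but the catalogue entry identifies the whole insert as human. Small hits such as the HIV-1 LTR, ble and lacI fragments appear to be short partial matches within backbone sequence rather than functional elements.

According to the record, the two alanine substitutions disrupt the phosphorylation-dependent sumoylation motif (PDSM), so the protein cannot be SUMO-modified at lysine 298. The construct therefore serves as a phosphorylation- and sumoylation-deficient HSF1 for studying how these modifications regulate HSF1 during the stress response.
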