Features (pLannotate 1.2.2; 22 found; start..end, strand, type, name):
      1..380     +  enhancer       CMV enhancer: human cytomegalovirus immediate early enhancer
    381..584     +  promoter       CMV promoter: human cytomegalovirus (CMV) immediate early promoter
    580..613     +  LTR            5' LTR (truncated) (fragment): truncated 5' long terminal repeat (LTR) from HIV-1
    629..647     +  promoter       T7 promoter: promoter for bacteriophage T7 RNA polymerase
    750..2045    +  CDS            hsf1: HSF_XENLA - Also known as hsf. Experimental evidence at transcript level: Swiss-Prot protein existence level 2. DNA-binding protein that specifically binds heat shock promoter elements (HSE) and activates transcription. From Xenopus laevis (African clawed frog).
   1944..2315    +  CDS            HSF1: C-terminal activation domain from the human heat shock transcription factor HSF1
   2373..2390    +  CDS            capTEV™ (fragment): composite tag for in vivo biotinylation, TEV protease cleavage, and 6xHis tagging
   2440..2664    +  polyA_signal   bGH poly(A) signal: bovine growth hormone polyadenylation signal
   2668..2689    +  promoter       SV40 promoter (fragment): SV40 enhancer and early promoter
   2710..3138    +  rep_origin     f1 ori (sequence partly withheld): f1 bacteriophage origin of replication; arrow indicates direction of (+) strand synthesis
   3152..3481    +  promoter       SV40 promoter: SV40 enhancer and early promoter
   3548..4339    +  CDS            neo: KKA2_KLEPN - Also known as kan, nptII. Experimental evidence at protein level: Swiss-Prot protein existence level 1. Resistance to kanamycin, neomycin, paromomycin, ribostamycin, butirosin and gentamicin B. From Klebsiella pneumoniae.
   4363..4521    +  CDS            ble (fragment): BLE_KLEPN - Experimental evidence at protein level: Swiss-Prot protein existence level 1. Binding protein with a strong affinity to the bleomycin family of antibiotics. Binds to CL990; an antimitotic-antibiotic compound. From Klebsiella pneumoniae.
   4516..4637    +  polyA_signal   SV40 poly(A) signal: SV40 polyadenylation signal
   4710..4726    -  protein_bind   lac operator: The lac repressor binds to the lac operator to inhibit transcription in E. coli. This inhibition can be relieved by adding lactose or isopropyl-β-D-thiogalactopyranoside (IPTG). lac repressor encoded by lacI
   4734..4764    -  promoter       lac promoter: promoter for the E. coli lac operon
   4779..4800    -  protein_bind   CAP binding site: CAP binding activates transcription in the presence of cAMP. E. coli catabolite activator protein
   4813..4905    -  CDS            lacI (fragment): lac repressor; lacI; The lac repressor binds to the lac operator to inhibit transcription in E. coli. This inhibition can be relieved by adding lactose or isopropyl-β-D-thiogalactopyranoside (IPTG).
   5088..5676    -  rep_origin     ori: high-copy-number ColE1/pMB1/pBR322/pUC origin of replication
   5847..6707    -  CDS            AmpR: β-lactamase; bla; confers resistance to ampicillin, carbenicillin, and related antibiotics
   6708..6812    -  promoter       AmpR promoter: bla
   6871..6923    -  misc_feature   bom (fragment): basis of mobility region from pBR322
>Addgene plasmid #118365 | hHSF1 S303/7A | addgene full sequence | sequence record 227544 | Addgene NGS Result
GACATTGATTATTGACTAGTTATTAATAGTAATCAATTACGGGGTCATTAGTTCATAGCCCATATATGGA
GTTCCGCGTTACATAACTTACGGTAAATGGCCCGCCTGGCTGACCGCCCAACGACCCCCGCCCATTGACG
TCAATAATGACGTATGTTCCCATAGTAACGCCAATAGGGACTTTCCATTGACGTCAATGGGTGGAGTATT
TACGGTAAACTGCCCACTTGGCAGTACATCAAGTGTATCATATGCCAAGTACGCCCCCTATTGACGTCAA
TGACGGTAAATGGCCCGCCTGGCATTATGCCCAGTACATGACCTTATGGGACTTTCCTACTTGGCAGTAC
ATCTACGTATTAGTCATCGCTATTACCATGGTGATGCGGTTTTGGCAGTACATCAATGGGCGTGGATAGC
GGTTTGACTCACGGGGATTTCCAAGTCTCCACCCCATTGACGTCAATGGGAGTTTGTTTTGGCACCAAAA
TCAACGGGACTTTCCAAAATGTCGTAACAACTCCGCCCCATTGACGCAAATGGGCGGTAGGCGTGTACGG
TGGGAGGTCTATATAAGCAGAGCTCTCTGGCTAACTAGAGAACCCACTGCTTACTGGCTTATCGAAATTA
ATACGACTCACTATAGGGAGACCCAAGCTGGCTAGCGTTTAAACGGGCCCTCTAGACTCGAGCGGCCGCC
ACTGTGCTGGATATCTGCAGAATTCGAGATGGATCTGCCCGTGGGCCCCGGCGCGGCGGGGCCCAGCAAC
GTCCCGGCCTTCCTGACCAAGCTGTGGACCCTCGTGAGCGACCCGGACACCGACGCGCTCATCTGCTGGA
GCCCGAGCGGGAACAGCTTCCACGTGTTCGACCAGGGCCAGTTTGCCAAGGAGGTGCTGCCCAAGTACTT
CAAGCACAACAACATGGCCAGCTTCGTGCGGCAGCTCAACATGTATGGCTTCCGGAAAGTGGTCCACATC
GAGCAGGGCGGCCTGGTCAAGCCAGAGAGAGACGACACGGAGTTCCAGCACCCATGCTTCCTGCGTGGCC
AGGAGCAGCTCCTTGAGAACATCAAGAGGAAAGTGACCAGTGTGTCCACCCTGAAGAGTGAAGACATAAA
GATCCGCCAGGACAGCGTCACCAAGCTGCTGACGGACGTGCAGCTGATGAAGGGGAAGCAGGAGTGCATG
GACTCCAAGCTCCTGGCCATGAAGCATGAGAATGAGGCTCTGTGGCGGGAGGTGGCCAGCCTTCGGCAGA
AGCATGCCCAGCAACAGAAAGTCGTCAACAAGCTCATTCAGTTCCTGATCTCACTGGTGCAGTCAAACCG
GATCCTGGGGGTGAAGAGAAAGATCCCCCTGATGCTGAACGACAGTGGCTCAGCACATTCCATGCCCAAG
TATAGCCGGCAGTTCTCCCTGGAGCACGTCCACGGCTCGGGCCCCTACTCGGCCCCCTCCCCAGCCTACA
GCAGCTCCAGCCTCTACGCCCCTGATGCTGTGGCCAGCTCTGGACCCATCATCTCCGACATCACCGAGCT
GGCTCCTGCCAGCCCCATGGCCTCCCCCGGCGGGAGCATAGACGAGAGGCCCCTATCCAGCAGCCCCCTG
GTGCGTGTCAAGGAGGAGCCCCCCGCCCCGCCTCAGGCCCCCCGGGTAGAGGAGGCGAGTCCCGGGCGCC
CATCTTCCGTGGACACCCTCTTGTCCCCGACCGCCCTCATTGACTCCATCCTGCGGGAGAGTGAACCTGC
CCCCGCCTCCGTCACAGCCCTCACGGACGCCAGGGGCCACACGGACACCGAGGGCCGGCCTCCCTCCCCC
CCGCCCACCTCCACCCCTGAAAAGTGCCTCAGCGTAGCCTGCCTGGACAAGAATGAGCTCAGTGACCACT
TGGATGCTATGGACTCCAACCTGGATAACCTGCAGACCATGCTGAGCAGCCACGGCTTCAGCGTGGACAC
CAGTGCCCTGCTGGACCTGTTCAGCCCCTCGGTGACCGTGCCCGACATGAGCCTGCCTGACCTTGACAGC
AGCCTGGCCAGTATCCAAGAGCTCCTGTCTCCCCAGGAGCCCCCCAGGCCTCCCGAGGCAGAGAACAGCA
GCCCGGATTCAGGGAAGCAGCTGGTGCACTACACAGCGCAGCCGCTGTTCCTGCTGGACCCCGGCTCCGT
GGACACCGGGAGCAACGACCTGCCGGTGCTGTTTGAGCTGGGAGAGGGCTCCTACTTCTCCGAAGGGGAC
GGCTTCGCCGAGGACCCCACCATCTCCCTGCTGACAGGCTCGGAGCCTCCCAAAGCCAAGGACCCCACTG
TCTCCAAGCTTGGGCCCGAACAAAAACTCATCTCAGAAGAGGATCTGAATAGCGCCGTCGACCATCATCA
TCATCATCATTGAGTTTAAACGGTCTCCAGCTTAAGTTTAAACCGCTGATCAGCCTCGACTGTGCCTTCT
AGTTGCCAGCCATCTGTTGTTTGCCCCTCCCCCGTGCCTTCCTTGACCCTGGAAGGTGCCACTCCCACTG
TCCTTTCCTAATAAAATGAGGAAATTGCATCGCATTGTCTGAGTAGGTGTCATTCTATTCTGGGGGGTGG
GGTGGGGCAGGACAGCAAGGGGGAGGATTGGGAAGACAATAGCAGGCATGCTGGGGATGCGGTGGGCTCT
ATGGCTTCTGAGGCGGAAAGAACCAGCTGGGGCTCTAGGGGGTATCCCC
[124 nt withheld, positions 2710-2833]
C
[91 nt withheld, positions 2835-2925]
A
[49 nt withheld, positions 2927-2975]
CCTTTGACGTTGGAGTCCACGTTCTTT
[37 nt withheld, positions 3003-3039]
ACCCTATCTCGGTCTATTCTTTTGATTTATAAGGGATTTTGCCGATTTCGGCCTATTGGTTAAAAAATGA
GCTGATTTAACAAAAATTTAACGCGAATTAATTCTGTGGAATGTGTGTCAGTTAGGGTGTGGAAAGTCCC
CAGGCTCCCCAGCAGGCAGAAGTATGCAAAGCATGCATCTCAATTAGTCAGCAACCAGGTGTGGAAAGTC
CCCAGGCTCCCCAGCAGGCAGAAGTATGCAAAGCATGCATCTCAATTAGTCAGCAACCATAGTCCCGCCC
CTAACTCCGCCCATCCCGCCCCTAACTCCGCCCAGTTCCGCCCATTCTCCGCCCCATGGCTGACTAATTT
TTTTTATTTATGCAGAGGCCGAGGCCGCCTCTGCCTCTGAGCTATTCCAGAAGTAGTGAGGAGGCTTTTT
TGGAGGCCTAGGCTTTTGCAAAAAGCTCCCGGGAGCTTGTATATCCATTTTCGGATCTGATCAAGAGACA
GGATGAGGATCGTTTCGCATGATTGAACAAGATGGATTGCACGCAGGTTCTCCGGCCGCTTGGGTGGAGA
GGCTATTCGGCTATGACTGGGCACAACAGACAATCGGCTGCTCTGATGCCGCCGTGTTCCGGCTGTCAGC
GCAGGGGCGCCCGGTTCTTTTTGTCAAGACCGACCTGTCCGGTGCCCTGAATGAACTGCAGGACGAGGCA
GCGCGGCTATCGTGGCTGGCCACGACGGGCGTTCCTTGCGCAGCTGTGCTCGACGTTGTCACTGAAGCGG
GAAGGGACTGGCTGCTATTGGGCGAAGTGCCGGGGCAGGATCTCCTGTCATCTCACCTTGCTCCTGCCGA
GAAAGTATCCATCATGGCTGATGCAATGCGGCGGCTGCATACGCTTGATCCGGCTACCTGCCCATTCGAC
CACCAAGCGAAACATCGCATCGAGCGAGCACGTACTCGGATGGAAGCCGGTCTTGTCGATCAGGATGATC
TGGACGAAGAGCATCAGGGGCTCGCGCCAGCCGAACTGTTCGCCAGGCTCAAGGCGCGCATGCCCGACGG
CGAGGATCTCGTCGTGACCCATGGCGATGCCTGCTTGCCGAATATCATGGTGGAAAATGGCCGCTTTTCT
GGATTCATCGACTGTGGCCGGCTGGGTGTGGCGGACCGCTATCAGGACATAGCGTTGGCTACCCGTGATA
TTGCTGAAGAGCTTGGCGGCGAATGGGCTGACCGCTTCCTCGTGCTTTACGGTATCGCCGCTCCCGATTC
GCAGCGCATCGCCTTCTATCGCCTTCTTGACGAGTTCTTCTGAGCGGGACTCTGGGGTTCGAAATGACCG
ACCAAGCGACGCCCAACCTGCCATCACGAGATTTCGATTCCACCGCCGCCTTCTATGAAAGGTTGGGCTT
CGGAATCGTTTTCCGGGACGCCGGCTGGATGATCCTCCAGCGCGGGGATCTCATGCTGGAGTTCTTCGCC
CACCCCAACTTGTTTATTGCAGCTTATAATGGTTACAAATAAAGCAATAGCATCACAAATTTCACAAATA
AAGCATTTTTTTCACTGCATTCTAGTTGTGGTTTGTCCAAACTCATCAATGTATCTTATCATGTCTGTAT
ACCGTCGACCTCTAGCTAGAGCTTGGCGTAATCATGGTCATAGCTGTTTCCTGTGTGAAATTGTTATCCG
CTCACAATTCCACACAACATACGAGCCGGAAGCATAAAGTGTAAAGCCTGGGGTGCCTAATGAGTGAGCT
AACTCACATTAATTGCGTTGCGCTCACTGCCCGCTTTCCAGTCGGGAAACCTGTCGTGCCAGCTGCATTA
ATGAATCGGCCAACGCGCGGGGAGAGGCGGTTTGCGTATTGGGCGCTCTTCCGCTTCCTCGCTCACTGAC
TCGCTGCGCTCGGTCGTTCGGCTGCGGCGAGCGGTATCAGCTCACTCAAAGGCGGTAATACGGTTATCCA
CAGAATCAGGGGATAACGCAGGAAAGAACATGTGAGCAAAAGGCCAGCAAAAGGCCAGGAACCGTAAAAA
GGCCGCGTTGCTGGCGTTTTTCCATAGGCTCCGCCCCCCTGACGAGCATCACAAAAATCGACGCTCAAGT
CAGAGGTGGCGAAACCCGACAGGACTATAAAGATACCAGGCGTTTCCCCCTGGAAGCTCCCTCGTGCGCT
CTCCTGTTCCGACCCTGCCGCTTACCGGATACCTGTCCGCCTTTCTCCCTTCGGGAAGCGTGGCGCTTTC
TCATAGCTCACGCTGTAGGTATCTCAGTTCGGTGTAGGTCGTTCGCTCCAAGCTGGGCTGTGTGCACGAA
CCCCCCGTTCAGCCCGACCGCTGCGCCTTATCCGGTAACTATCGTCTTGAGTCCAACCCGGTAAGACACG
ACTTATCGCCACTGGCAGCAGCCACTGGTAACAGGATTAGCAGAGCGAGGTATGTAGGCGGTGCTACAGA
GTTCTTGAAGTGGTGGCCTAACTACGGCTACACTAGAAGAACAGTATTTGGTATCTGCGCTCTGCTGAAG
CCAGTTACCTTCGGAAAAAGAGTTGGTAGCTCTTGATCCGGCAAACAAACCACCGCTGGTAGCGGTGGTT
TTTTTGTTTGCAAGCAGCAGATTACGCGCAGAAAAAAAGGATCTCAAGAAGATCCTTTGATCTTTTCTAC
GGGGTCTGACGCTCAGTGGAACGAAAACTCACGTTAAGGGATTTTGGTCATGAGATTATCAAAAAGGATC
TTCACCTAGATCCTTTTAAATTAAAAATGAAGTTTTAAATCAATCTAAAGTATATATGAGTAAACTTGGT
CTGACAGTTACCAATGCTTAATCAGTGAGGCACCTATCTCAGCGATCTGTCTATTTCGTTCATCCATAGT
TGCCTGACTCCCCGTCGTGTAGATAACTACGATACGGGAGGGCTTACCATCTGGCCCCAGTGCTGCAATG
ATACCGCGAGACCCACGCTCACCGGCTCCAGATTTATCAGCAATAAACCAGCCAGCCGGAAGGGCCGAGC
GCAGAAGTGGTCCTGCAACTTTATCCGCCTCCATCCAGTCTATTAATTGTTGCCGGGAAGCTAGAGTAAG
TAGTTCGCCAGTTAATAGTTTGCGCAACGTTGTTGCCATTGCTACAGGCATCGTGGTGTCACGCTCGTCG
TTTGGTATGGCTTCATTCAGCTCCGGTTCCCAACGATCAAGGCGAGTTACATGATCCCCCATGTTGTGCA
AAAAAGCGGTTAGCTCCTTCGGTCCTCCGATCGTTGTCAGAAGTAAGTTGGCCGCAGTGTTATCACTCAT
GGTTATGGCAGCACTGCATAATTCTCTTACTGTCATGCCATCCGTAAGATGCTTTTCTGTGACTGGTGAG
TACTCAACCAAGTCATTCTGAGAATAGTGTATGCGGCGACCGAGTTGCTCTTGCCCGGCGTCAATACGGG
ATAATACCGCGCCACATAGCAGAACTTTAAAAGTGCTCATCATTGGAAAACGTTCTTCGGGGCGAAAACT
CTCAAGGATCTTACCGCTGTTGAGATCCAGTTCGATGTAACCCACTCGTGCACCCAACTGATCTTCAGCA
TCTTTTACTTTCACCAGCGTTTCTGGGTGAGCAAAAACAGGAAGGCAAAATGCCGCAAAAAAGGGAATAA
GGGCGACACGGAAATGTTGAATACTCATACTCTTCCTTTTTCAATATTATTGAAGCATTTATCAGGGTTA
TTGTCTCATGAGCGGATACATATTTGAATGTATTTAGAAAAATAAACAAATAGGGGTTCCGCGCACATTT
CCCCGAAAAGTGCCACCTGACGTCGACGGATCGGGAGATCTCCCGATCCCCTATGGTGCACTCTCAGTAC
AATCTGCTCTGATGCCGCATAGTTAAGCCAGTATCTGCTCCCTGCTTGTGTGTTGGAGGTCGCTGAGTAG
TGCGCGAGCAAAATTTAAGCTACAACAAGGCAAGGCTTGACCGACAATTGCATGAAGAATCTGCTTAGGG
TTAGGCGTTTTGCGCTGCTTCGCGATGTACGGGCCAGATATACGCGTT
